>Addgene plasmid #139738 | pCO605 | addgene full sequence | sequence record 292658 | Addgene NGS Result
CGTTGGCCGATTCATTAATCACTCTGTGGTCTCAAATGGTGCAGGACACTTCAAGTGCTAGCACAAGTCC
AATTTTAACCAGATGGTATATAGACACTCGACCTCTCACGGCAAGTACCGCCGCACTTCCGCTGCTGGAA
ACGCTGCAACCAGCTGATCAGATCTCCGTCCAAAAATATTATCATCTCAAGGACAAGCACATGTCACTTG
CCTCCAACCTTTTGAAGTATTTATTCGTTCATCGAAATTGCCGAATACCATGGAGTAGTATTGTCATATC
AAGAACGCCCGACCCGCACAGAAGGCCTTGCTATATACCTCCTTCAGGTTCACAAGAGGACTCCTTCAAA
GACGGATATACGGGAATCAACGTAGAATTCAACGTTAGTCACCAAGCCAGCATGGTGGCAATCGCAGGTA
CGGCTTTCACACCTAATAGCGGTGGAGATAGCAAACTCAAACCGGAGGTCGGAATAGATATAACATGTGT
AAATGAGAGGCAGGGCAGGAATGGAGAAGAAAGATCCTTGGAATCCCTGAGGCAGTATATAGATATATTC
AGCGAAGTATTCAGCACCGCAGAGATGGCTAATATAAGGCGACTTGATGGGGTTTCCTCAAGTTCCCTTA
GTGCAGACAGACTCGTAGATTATGGATACCGATTATTCTACACCTATTGGGCCTTAAAAGAGGCTTATAT
CAAGATGACAGGTGAGGCCTTATTGGCTCCTTGGTTGAGAGAGCTGGAGTTTTCCAACGTGGTCGCTCCA
GCCGCTGTCGCCGAAAGCGGGGACTCTGCTGGAGACTTTGGCGAACCGTACACTGGCGTGCGTACAACAT
TGTATAAGAACCTCGTAGAGGACGTACGAATTGAGGTAGCTGCTTTGGGAGGAGATTATCTGTTCGCAAC
AGCCGCTAGAGGTGGTGGTATAGGCGCATCCTCACGTCCTGGTGGTGGCCCAGATGGCTCTGGAATTAGA
TCCCAGGACCCTTGGAGGCCGTTCAAGAAACTCGATATAGAGCGTGACATACAGCCATGTGCTACGGGCG
TTTGTAATTGCCTGTCCTCAGGATAGGCTTTGAGACCACGAAGTGGCTCTTCAGTGGACGAAAGGGCCTC
GTGATACGCCTATTTTTATAGGTTAATGTCATGATAATAATGGTTTCTTAGACGTCAGGTGGCACTTTTC
GGGGAAATGTGCGCGGAACCCCTATTTGTTTATTTTTCTAAATACATTCAAATATGTATCCGCTCATGAG
ACAATAACCCTGATAAATGCTTCAATAATATTGAAAAAGGAAGAGTATGCGCTCACGCAACTGGTCCAGA
ACCTTGACCGAACGCAGCGGTGGTAACGGCGCAGTGGCGGTTTTCATGGCTTGTTATGACTGTTTTTTTT
TGGGGTACAGTCTATGCCTCGGGCATCCAAGCAGCAAGCGCGTTACGCCGTGGGTCGATGTTTGATGTTA
TGGAGCAGCAACGATGTTACGCAGCAGGGCAGTCGCCCTAAAACAAAGTTAAACATCATGAGGGAAGCGG
TGATCGCCGAAGTATCGACTCAACTATCAGAGGTAGTTGGCGTCATCGAGCGCCATCTCGAACCGACGTT
GCTGGCCGTACATTTGTACGGCTCCGCAGTGGATGGCGGCCTGAAGCCACACAGCGATATTGATTTGCTG
GTTACGGTGACCGTAAGGCTTGATGAAACAACGCGGCGAGCTTTGATCAACGACCTTTTGGAAACTTCGG
CTTCCCCTGGAGAGAGCGAGATTCTCCGCGCTGTAGAAGTCACCATTGTTGTGCACGACGACATCATTCC
GTGGCGTTATCCAGCTAAGCGCGAACTGCAATTTGGAGAATGGCAGCGCAATGACATTCTTGCAGGTATC
TTCGAGCCAGCCACGATCGACATTGATCTGGCTATCTTGCTGACAAAAGCAAGAGAACATAGCGTTGCCT
TGGTAGGTCCAGCGGCGGAGGAACTCTTTGATCCGGTTCCTGAACAGGATCTATTTGAGGCGCTAAATGA
AACCTTAACGCTATGGAACTCGCCGCCCGACTGGGCTGGCGATGAGCGAAATGTAGTGCTTACGTTGTCC
CGCATTTGGTACAGCGCAGTAACCGGCAAAATCGCGCCGAAGGATGTCGCTGCCGACTGGGCAATGGAGC
GCCTGCCGGCCCAGTATCAGCCCGTCATACTTGAAGCTAGACAGGCTTATCTTGGACAAGAAGAAGATCG
CTTGGCCTCGCGCGCAGATCAGTTGGAAGAATTTGTCCATTACGTAAAAGGCGAGATCACCAAGGTAGTC
GGCAAATAACTGTCAGACCAAGTTTACTCATATATACTTTAGATTGATTTAAAACTTCATTTTTAATTTA
AAAGGATCTAGGTGAAGATCCTTTTTGATAATCTCATGACCAAAATCCCTTAACGTGAGTTTTCGTTCCA
CTGAGCGTCAGACCCCGTAGAAAAGATCAAAGGATCTTCTTGAGATCCTTTTTTTCTGCGCGTAATCTGC
TGCTTGCAAACAAAAAAACCACCGCTACCAGCGGTGGTTTGTTTGCCGGATCAAGAGCTACCAACTCTTT
TTCCGAAGGTAACTGGCTTCAGCAGAGCGCAGATACCAAATACTGTTCTTCTAGTGTAGCCGTAGTTAGG
CCACCACTTCAAGAACTCTGTAGCACCGCCTACATACCTCGCTCTGCTAATCCTGTTACCAGTGGCTGCT
GCCAGTGGCGATAAGTCGTGTCTTACCGGGTTGGACTCAAGACGATAGTTACCGGATAAGGCGCAGCGGT
CGGGCTGAACGGGGGGTTCGTGCACACAGCCCAGCTTGGAGCGAACGACCTACACCGAACTGAGATACCT
ACAGCGTGAGCTATGAGAAAGCGCCACGCTTCCCGAAGGGAGAAAGGCGGACAGGTATCCGGTAAGCGGC
AGGGTCGGAACAGGAGAGCGCACGAGGGAGCTTCCAGGGGGAAACGCCTGGTATCTTTATAGTCCTGTCG
GGTTTCGCCACCTCTGACTTGAGCGTCGATTTTTGTGATGCTCGTCAGGGGGGCGGAGCCTATGGAAAAA
CGCCAGCAACGCGGCCTTTTTACGGTTCCTGGCCTTTTGCTGGCCTTTTGCTCACATGTTCTTTCCTGCG
TTATCCCCTGATTCTGTGGATAACCGTATTACCGCCTTTGAGTGAGCTGATACCGCTCGCCGCAGCCGAA
CGACCGAGCGCAGCGAGTCAGTGAGCGAGGAAGCGGAAGAGCGCCCAATACGCAAACCGCCTCTCCCCGC
G
Features (pLannotate 1.2.2; 7 found; start..end, strand, type, name):
     36..1067    +  CDS            npgA: PPTA_EMENI - Also known as cfwA. Experimental evidence at protein level: Swiss-Prot protein existence level 1. Transfers the 4'-phosphopantetheine moiety from coenzyme A to a Ser of an acyl-carrier-protein. The enzyme is able to transfer the cofactor to a broad range of enzymes with acyl- or peptidyl-carrier protein domains. Required for primary biological processes such as growth and asexual/sexual development, and activates target enzymes involved in the synthesis of metabolites such as fatty acids, polyketides and nonribosomal peptides, lysine, siderophore, penicillin, sterigmatocystin, sha
   1202..1306    +  promoter       AmpR promoter: bla
   1297..1377    -  CDS            int (fragment): INT2_ECOLX - Protein inferred from homology: Swiss-Prot protein existence level 3. Putative integrase believed to be involved in the insertion of antibiotic resistance genes into plasmids and transposons. From Escherichia coli.
   1465..1521    +  CDS            GmR (fragment): gentamycin acetyltransferase; aacC1; confers resistance to gentamycin
   1528..2316    +  CDS            aadA: S3AD_ECOLX - Experimental evidence at protein level: Swiss-Prot protein existence level 1. Mediates bacterial resistance to the antibiotics streptomycin and spectinomycin. From Escherichia coli.
   2490..3078    +  rep_origin     ori: high-copy-number ColE1/pMB1/pBR322/pUC origin of replication
   3261..19      +  CDS            lacI (fragment) (across the origin): lac repressor; lacI; The lac repressor binds to the lac operator to inhibit transcription in E. coli. This inhibition can be relieved by adding lactose or isopropyl-β-D-thiogalactopyranoside (IPTG).
