[The description below was written by a language model from this plasmid's Addgene catalogue record and pLannotate feature annotations shown in this document.]
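Description:
pCO605 is a small (about 3.3 kb) MoClo Level 0 part plasmid built on the pICH41308 backbone, the Golden Gate acceptor used in the MoClo system for coding-sequence modules. It carries a synthesized coding sequence for NPGA from Aspergillus nidulans, inserted through BbsI sites that were destroyed during cloning. As expected for a Level 0 part, the insert has no promoter of its own, and the feature table shows no terminator or tag flanking it. The plasmid is therefore a storage and assembly module rather than an expression construct, and the gene must be combined with regulatory parts in higher-level assemblies before it can be expressed.

The annotated npgA open reading frame encodes a 4'-phosphopantetheinyl transferase, which moves the phosphopantetheine group from coenzyme A onto carrier-protein domains of a broad range of enzymes, including polyketide synthases. In the fungal bioluminescence pathway, of which this plasmid is listed as an individual component, such an activity is generally needed to activate the polyketide synthase-like enzyme that makes the luciferin precursor. The associated work concerns building customizable auto-luminescent reporters in plants.

Propagation in E. coli relies on a high-copy ColE1/pUC-type origin, and selection uses the aadA gene, which confers spectinomycin (and streptomycin) resistance and sits downstream of a bla-type promoter. The short integrase, gentamicin acetyltransferase and lacI fragments in the annotation appear to be non-functional remnants of the resistance cassette and backbone rather than working elements.
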