Addgene plasmid #139738: pCO605
Purpose: individual component of Fungal Bioluminescent Pathway, MoClo level 0 plasmid, AsNPGA
Depositing lab: Daniel Voytas. Depositing organization: University of Minnesota. Publication: Building customizable auto-luminescent luciferase-based reporters in plants. Khakhar A, Starker CG, Chamness JC, Lee N, Stokke S, Wang C, Swanson R, Rizvi F, Imaizumi T, Voytas DF. Elife. 2020 Mar 25;9. pii: 52786. doi: 10.7554/eLife.52786. PubMed 32209230.
Backbone
  Vector backbone: pICH41308
  Vector type: Luciferase ; MoClo Level 0 component
Growth in bacteria
  Bacterial resistance: Spectinomycin, 50 μg/mL
  Growth temperature: 37°C
  Growth strain: DH5alpha
  Copy number: High Copy
Gene/Insert
  Gene/Insert name: NPGA
  Species: Aspergillus nidulans
  Promoter: none
  Cloning method: Restriction Enzyme; 5′ cloning site BbsI (destroyed during cloning); 3′ cloning site BbsI (destroyed during cloning)
Resource information
  A portion of this plasmid was derived from a plasmid made by: synthesized
Terms and licenses: Academic/Nonprofit Terms; Industry Terms: Not Available to Industry
How to cite: pCO605 was a gift from Daniel Voytas (Addgene plasmid # 139738 ; http://n2t.net/addgene:139738 ; RRID:Addgene_139738)
